>Addgene plasmid #55972 | mPlum-Golgi-3 | depositor partial sequence | sequence record 86877 | insert sequence
TCCGCCCCATGACGCAAATGGCGTAGCGTGTACGTGGAGGTCTATATAAGCAGAGCTGTTTAGTGAACCG
TCAGATCCGCTAGCATGAGGCTTCGGGAGCCGCTCCTGAGCGGCAGCGCCGCGATGCCAGGCGCGTCCCT
ACAGCGGGCCTGCCGCCTGCTCGTGGCCGTCTGCGCTCTGCACCTTGGCGTCACCCTCGTTTACTACCTG
GCTGGCCGCGACCTGAGCCGCCTGCCCCAACTGGTCGGAGTCTCCACACCGCTGCAGGGCGGCTCGAACA
GTGCCGCCGCCATCGGGCAGTCCTCCGGGGAGCTCCGGACCGGAGGGGCCAAGGATCCAATGGTGAGCAA
GGGCGAGGAGGTCATCAAGGAGTTCATGCGCTTCAAGGAGCACATGGAGGGCTCCGTGAACGGCCACGAG
TTCGAGATCGAGGGCGAGGGCGAGGGCCGCCCCTACGAGGGCACCCAGACCGCCAGGCTGAAGGTGACCA
AGGGTGGCCCCCTGCCCTTCGCCTGGGACATCCTGTCCCCTCAGATCATGTACGGCTCCAAGGCCTACGT
GAAGCACCCCGCCGACATCCCCGACTACTTGAAGCTGTCCTTCCCCGAGGGCTTCAAGTGGGAGCGCGTG
ATGAACTTCGAGGACGGCGGCGTGGTGACCGTGACCCAGGACTCCTCCCTGCAGGACGGCGAGTTCATCT
ACAAGGTGAAGGTGCGCGGCACCAACTTCCCCTCCGACGGCCCCGTAATGCAGAAGAAGACCATGGGCTG
GGAGGCCTCCTCCGAGCGGATGTACCCCGAGGACGGCGCCCTGAAGGGCGAGATGAAGATGAGGCTGAGG
CTGAAGGACGGCGGCCACTACGACGCCGAGGTCAAGACCACCTACATGGCCAAGAAGCCCGTGCAGCTGC
CCGGCGCCTACAAGACCGACATCAAGCTGGACATCACCTCCCACAACGAGGACTACACCATCGTGGAACA
GTACGAGCGCGCCGAGGGCCGCCACTCCACCGGCGCCTAAGCGGCCGCGACTCTAGATCATAATCAGCCA
TACCACATTTGTAGAGGTTTTACTTGCTTTAAAAAACCTCCCACACCTCCCCCTGAACCTGAAACATAAA
ATGAATGCAATTGTTGTTGT
