>Addgene plasmid #55972 | mPlum-Golgi-3 | addgene partial sequence | sequence record 131767 | CMV-F 5'-CGCAAATGGGCGGTAGGCGTG-3'
TGAACCGTCAGATCCGCTAGCATGAGGCTTCGGGAGCCGCTCCTGAGCGGCAGCGCCGCGATGCCAGGCG
CGTCCCTACAGCGGGCCTGCCGCCTGCTCGTGGCCGTCTGCGCTCTGCACCTTGGCGTCACCCTCGTTTA
CTACCTGGCTGGCCGCGACCTGAGCCGCCTGCCCCAACTGGTCGGAGTCTCCACACCGCTGCAGGGCGGC
TCGAACAGTGCCGCCGCCATCGGGCAGTCCTCCGGGGAGCTCCGGACCGGAGGGGCCAAGGATCCAATGG
TGAGCAAGGGCGAGGAGGTCATCAAGGAGTTCATGCGCTTCAAGGAGCACATGGAGGGCTCCGTGAACGG
CCACGAGTTCGAGATCGAGGGCGAGGGCGAGGGCCGCCCCTACGAGGGCACCCAGACCGCCAGGCTGAAG
GTGACCAAGGGTGGCCCCCTGCCCTTCGCCTGGGACATCCTGTCCCCTCAGATCATGTACGGCTCCAAGG
CCTACGTGAAGCACCCCGCCGACATCCCCGACTACTTGAAGCTGTCCTTCCCCGAGGGCTTCAAGTGGGA
GCGCGTGATGAACTTCGAGGACGGCGGCGTGGTGACCGTGACCCAGGACTCCTCCCTGCAGGACGGCGAG
TTCATCTACAAGGTGAAGGTGCGCGGCACCAACTTCCCCTCCGACGGCCCCGTAATGCAGAAGAAGACCA
TGGGCTGGGAGGCCTCCTCCGAGCGGATGTACCCCGAGGACGGCGCCCTGAAGGGCGAGATGAAGATGAG
GCTGAGGCTGAAGGACGGCGGCCACTACGACGCCGAGGTCA
