[The description below was written by a language model from this plasmid's Addgene catalogue record.]
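Description:
mPlum-Golgi-3 is a mammalian expression plasmid that produces a far-red fluorescent marker for the Golgi apparatus. It is built on an mPlum backbone of about 4.75 kb (without insert), is maintained in E. coli as a high-copy plasmid under kanamycin selection, and carries a neomycin resistance marker so that transfected mammalian cells can be selected with G418. The record does not list the origins of replication or the elements driving the resistance marker. The use of an SV40 polyA reverse sequencing primer suggests an SV40 polyadenylation signal downstream of the expression cassette.

The insert is a fragment of human B4GALT1 (beta-1,4-galactosyltransferase 1) encoding amino acids 1–82 of the protein. This N-terminal portion of the enzyme is commonly used as a Golgi targeting sequence, because it includes the short cytoplasmic tail and the membrane-spanning signal-anchor region that retain the protein in the Golgi. Here it is fused to mPlum, a monomeric red-shifted fluorescent protein with recorded excitation and emission peaks of 590 and 649 nm, and the fusion is expressed from the constitutive CMV promoter. The record does not state the orientation of the fusion, the linker or the cloning method, so the position of mPlum relative to the targeting sequence cannot be confirmed from these fields.

The construct is intended for labelling the Golgi in live or fixed mammalian cells by fluorescence microscopy. Its far-red emission makes it suitable for combining with green or yellow markers in multicolour imaging.
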