Addgene plasmid #55972: mPlum-Golgi-3
Purpose: Localization: Golgi, Excitation: 590, Emission: 649
Depositing lab: Michael Davidson. Depositing organization: Florida State University, Tallahassee.
Backbone
  Vector backbone: mPlum
  Backbone size w/o insert (bp): 4750
  Vector type: Mammalian Expression
  Selectable markers: Neomycin (select with G418)
Growth in bacteria
  Bacterial resistance: Kanamycin, 50 μg/mL
  Growth temperature: 37°C
  Growth strain: DH5alpha
  Copy number: High Copy
Gene/Insert
  Gene/Insert name: Golgi (alt name: NM_001497.3)
  Species: H. sapiens (human)
  Mutation: aa 1-82 of NM_001497.3
  Entrez Gene: B4GALT1 (a.k.a. B4GAL-T1, CDG2D, CLDLFIB, GGTB2, GT1, GTB, beta4Gal-T1)
  Promoter: CMV
  Tag / fusion protein: mPlum
  Cloning method: Unknown
  Sequencing primers: 5′ CMV-F; 3′ SV40pA-R
Terms and licenses: Academic/Nonprofit Terms; Industry Terms: Not Available to Industry
Depositor comments: . Excitation = 590; Emission = 649
How to cite: mPlum-Golgi-3 was a gift from Michael Davidson (Addgene plasmid # 55972 ; http://n2t.net/addgene:55972 ; RRID:Addgene_55972)
